>Addgene plasmid #35184 | Myc-PSFΔN | depositor partial sequence | sequence record 43074 | Insert
ATGGAACAAAAACTCATCTCAGAAGAGGATCTGAAGCTCATGTCTCGGGATCGGTTCCGGAGTGGCGGCC
GCAGCGAGGAGAAGATCTCGGACTCGGAGGGGTTTAAAGCCAATTTGTCTCTCTTGAGGAGGCCTGGAGA
GAAAACTTACACACAGCGATGTCGGTTGTTTGTTGGGAATCTACCTGCTGATATCACGGAGGATGAATTC
AAAAGACTATTTGCTAAATATGGAGAACCAGGAGAAGTTTTTATCAACAAAGGCAAAGGATTCGGATTTA
TTAAGCTTGAATCTAGAGCTTTGGCTGAAATTGCCAAAGCCGAACTGGATGATACACCCATGAGAGGTAG
ACAGCTTCGAGTTCGCTTTGCCACACATGCTGCTGCCCTTTCTGTTCGTAATCTTTCACCTTATGTTTCC
AATGAACTGTTGGAAGAAGCCTTTAGCCAATTTGGTCCTATTGAAAGGGCTGTTGTAATAGTGGATGATC
GTGGAAGATCTACAGGGAAAGGCATTGTTGAATTTGCTTCTAAGCCAGCAGCAAGAAAGGCATTTGAACG
ATGCAGTGAAGGTGTTTTCTTACTGACGACAACTCCTCGTCCAGTCATTGTGGAACCACTTGAACAACTA
GATGATGAAGATGGTCTTCCTGAAAAACTTGCCCAGAAGAATCCAATGTATCAAAAGGAGAGAGAAACCC
CTACTCGTTTTGCCCAGCATGGCACGTTTGAGTACGAATATTCTCAGCGATGGAAGTCTTTGGATGAAAT
GGAAAAACAGCAAAGGGAACAAGTTGAAAAAAACATGAAAGATGCAAAAGACAAATTGGAAAGTGAAATG
GAAGATGCCTATCATGAACATCAGGCAAATCTTTTGCGCCAAGATCTGATGAGACGACAGGAAGAATTAA
GACGCATGGAAGAACTTCACAATCAAGAAATGCAGAAACGTAAAGAAATGCAATTGAGGCAAGAGGAGGA
ACGACGTAGAAGAGAGGAAGAGATGATGATTCGTCAACGTGAGATGGAAGACCAAATGAGGCGCCAAAGA
GAGGAAAGTTACAGCCGAATGGGCTACATGGATCCACGGGAAAGAGACATGCGAATGGGTGGCGGAGGAG
CAATGAACATGGGAGATCCCTATGGTTCAGGAGGCCAGAAATTTCCACCTCTAGGAGGTGGTGGTGGCAT
AGGTTATGAAGCTAATCCTGGCGTTCCACCAGCAACCATGAGTGGTTCCATGATGGGAAGTGACATGCGT
ACTGAGCGCTTTGGGCAGGGAGGTGCGGGGCCTGTGGGTGGACAGGGTCCTAGAGGAATGGGGCCTGGAA
CTCCAGCAGGATATGGTAGAGGGAGAGAAGAGTACGAAGGCCCAAACAAAAAACCCCGATTTTAG
