>Addgene plasmid #35184 | Myc-PSFΔN | addgene partial sequence | sequence record 44579 | CMV-F 5'-CGCAAATGGGCGGTAGGCGTG-3'
CTCTCTGGCTACTAGAGAACCCACTGCTTACTGGCTTATCGAAATTATGGAACAAAAACTCATCTCAGAA
GAGGATCTGAAGCTTGATATCGAATTCCTGCATATGTCTCGGGATCGGTTCCGGAGTGGCGGCCGCAGCG
AGGAGAAGATCTCGGACTCGGAGGGGTTTAAAGCCAATTTGTCTCTCTTGAGGAGGCCTGGAGAGAAAAC
TTACACACAGCGATGTCGGTTGTTTGTTGGGAATCTACCTGCTGATATCACGGAGGATGAGTTCAAAAGA
CTATTTGCTAAATATGGAGAACCAGGAGAAGTTTTTATCAACAAAGGCAAAGGATTCGGATTTATTAAGC
TTGAATCTAGAGCTTTGGCTGAAATTGCCAAAGCCGAACTGGATGATACACCCATGAGAGGTAGACAGCT
TCGAGTTCGCTTTGCCACACATGCTGCTGCCCTTTCTGTTCGTAATCTTTCACCTTATGTTTCCAATGAA
CTGTTGGAAGAAGCCTTTAGCCAATTTGGTCCTATTGAAAGGGCTGTTGTAATAGTGGATGATCGTGGAA
GATCTACAGGGAAAGGCATTGTTGAATTTGCTTCTAAGCCAGCAGCAAGAAAGGCATTTGAACGATGCAG
TGAAGGTGTTTTCTTACTGACGACAACTCCTCGTCCAGTCATTGTGGAACCACTTGAACAACTAGATGAT
GAAGATGGTCTTCCTGAAAAACTTGCCCAGAAGAATCCAATGTATCAAAAGGAGAGAGAAACCCCTCCTC
GTTTTGCCCAGCATGGCACGTTTGAGTACGAATATTCTCAGCGATGG
