[The description below was written by a language model from this plasmid's Addgene catalogue record.]
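Description:
Myc-PSFΔN is a mammalian expression plasmid built on the pCMVmyc backbone (about 3.8 kb without insert) that drives production of an N-terminally truncated form of human PSF, also known as SFPQ (splicing factor proline- and glutamine-rich). The insert carries a deletion of residues 9–264, removing most of the N-terminal region of the protein while retaining the first few residues and the remainder of the coding sequence. It was placed in the vector by restriction cloning using NsiI at the 5′ end and SpeI at the 3′ end; the record does not say whether these sites survive in the final construct. Expression is controlled by the CMV promoter, a strong constitutive promoter suited to transient transfection of cultured mammalian cells, and a Myc epitope tag supplied by the backbone is fused to the N terminus, allowing detection or immunoprecipitation of the mutant protein with anti-Myc antibodies and distinguishing it from endogenous PSF.

In bacteria the plasmid is maintained as a high-copy replicon under ampicillin selection. The record does not list a mammalian selection marker, polyadenylation signal or specific origin of replication, and no feature table is available to confirm these elements. The associated work concerns the role of PSF in transcriptional activator-dependent stimulation of pre-mRNA processing in vivo, so this construct most plausibly serves as a domain-deletion mutant for comparison with full-length Myc-tagged PSF, testing what the N-terminal region contributes to PSF's activity, interactions or localisation in transfected cells.
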