Addgene plasmid #35184: Myc-PSFΔN
Depositing lab: Benjamin Blencowe. Depositing organization: University of Toronto. Publication: Role for PSF in mediating transcriptional activator-dependent stimulation of pre-mRNA processing in vivo. Rosonina E, Ip JY, Calarco JA, Bakowski MA, Emili A, McCracken S, Tucker P, Ingles CJ, Blencowe BJ. Mol Cell Biol. 2005 Aug;25(15):6734-46. 10.1128/MCB.25.15.6734-6746.2005 PubMed 16024807.
Backbone
  Vector backbone: pCMVmyc
  Backbone size w/o insert (bp): 3800
  Vector type: Mammalian Expression
Growth in bacteria
  Bacterial resistance: Ampicillin, 100 μg/mL
  Growth temperature: 37°C
  Growth strain: DH5alpha
  Copy number: High Copy
Gene/Insert
  Gene/Insert name: PSF (alt name: SFPQ)
  Species: H. sapiens (human)
  Mutation: N-terminal deletion of residues 9-264
  Entrez Gene: SFPQ (a.k.a. POMP100, PPP1R140, PSF)
  Promoter: CMV
  Tag / fusion protein: Myc (N terminal on backbone)
  Cloning method: Restriction Enzyme; 5′ cloning site NsiI (unknown if destroyed); 3′ cloning site SpeI (unknown if destroyed)
  Sequencing primers: 5′ CMV-Fwd
Terms and licenses: Academic/Nonprofit Terms; Industry Terms: Not Available to Industry
How to cite: Myc-PSFΔN was a gift from Benjamin Blencowe (Addgene plasmid # 35184 ; http://n2t.net/addgene:35184 ; RRID:Addgene_35184)
